Addgene plasmid #107243: pSB3C5-proB-B0032-E0051
Purpose: Expresses lacZa-GFP fusion from constitutive proB promoter
Depositing lab: Joseph Davis & Robert Sauer. Depositing organization: Massachusetts Institute of Technology. Publication: Design, construction and characterization of a set of insulated bacterial promoters. Davis JH, Rubin AJ, Sauer RT. Nucleic Acids Res. 2011 Feb;39(3):1131-41. doi: 10.1093/nar/gkq810. Epub 2010 Sep 15. PubMed 20843779.
Backbone
  Vector backbone: pSB3C5
  Backbone manufacturer: http://parts.igem.org/Part:pSB3C5
  Backbone size w/o insert (bp): 2738
Growth in bacteria
  Bacterial resistance: Chloramphenicol, 25 μg/mL
  Growth temperature: 37°C
  Growth strain: DH5alpha
  Copy number: Low Copy
Gene/Insert
  Gene/Insert name: ProB-RBS(B0032)-Gemini (E0051) (alt name: see partsregistry.org for more information)
  Insert size (bp): 1500
  Promoter: proB
  Cloning method: Gibson Cloning
  Sequencing primers: 5′ tgccacctgacgtctaagaa; 3′ attaccgcctttgagtgagc
Terms and licenses: Academic/Nonprofit Terms; Industry Terms: Not Available to Industry
How to cite: pSB3C5-proB-B0032-E0051 was a gift from Joseph Davis & Robert Sauer (Addgene plasmid # 107243 ; http://n2t.net/addgene:107243 ; RRID:Addgene_107243)
