[The description below was written by a language model from this plasmid's Addgene catalogue record and pLannotate feature annotations shown in this document.]
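Description:
pSB3C5-proB-B0032-E0051 is a small bacterial expression plasmid built on the BioBrick backbone pSB3C5 and intended for use in E. coli. It replicates from a p15A origin, which gives low-to-medium copy number and is compatible with ColE1-type plasmids. Selection is by chloramphenicol resistance, with the cat gene expressed from its own promoter. The sequenced record is about 3.9 kb, somewhat shorter than the sum of the catalogued backbone and insert sizes. The feature table also flags short fragments resembling β-lactamase, an RSF origin and a pBR322 bom site. These are partial matches in the backbone, and the only resistance listed for the plasmid is chloramphenicol.

The payload sits between the BioBrick prefix and suffix and consists of the constitutive proB promoter, the B0032 ribosome binding site and the E0051 "Gemini" reporter, a fusion of the LacZα fragment to GFP. The proB promoter and the RBS are not annotated in the feature table, but an unannotated stretch between the prefix and the lacZα coding sequence is where they would be expected. The fluorescent protein portion was labelled by the automated annotation as hfriFP, and a short linker region as a capTEV tag fragment. These labels conflict with the catalogue description of a lacZα-GFP fusion and are probably similarity-based calls. Terminators flank the cloning region (tonB and a putative bacterial terminator downstream of the insert, his operon and T3Te terminators after cat), insulating the cassette from backbone transcription. The dual reporter allows promoter output to be read by fluorescence or by β-galactosidase α-complementation. According to the associated publication, the plasmid belongs to a set used to characterize insulated constitutive bacterial promoters.
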