Features (pLannotate 1.2.2; 15 found; start..end, strand, type, name):
     33..54      +  misc_feature   BioBrick prefix: BioBrick prefix for parts that do not start with "ATG"
    226..399     +  CDS            lacZα: LacZα fragment of β-galactosidase; lacZ fragment
    436..455     +  CDS            capTEV™ (fragment): composite tag for in vivo biotinylation, TEV protease cleavage, and 6xHis tagging
    463..1173    +  CDS            hfriFP: hfriFP is a fluorescent protein published in 2013, derived from Herbaspirillum frisingense.
   1180..1200    +  misc_feature   BioBrick suffix: universal suffix for all parts
   1236..1267    +  terminator     tonB terminator: bidirectional E. coli tonB-P14 transcription terminator
   1314..1354    -  terminator     bacterial terminator (fragment): putative bacterial transcription terminator
   1367..1612    +  CDS            bla(M) (fragment): β-lactamase lacking the signal sequence; bla(M); allows cytosolic expression of β-lactamase
   1778..2323    +  rep_origin     p15A ori: Plasmids containing the medium-copy-number p15A origin of replication can be propagated in E. coli cells that contain a second plasmid with the ColE1 origin.
   2411..2466    +  rep_origin     RSF ori (fragment): Plasmids containing the RSF 1030 origin of replication can be propagated in E. coli cells that contain additional plasmids with compatible origins.
   2565..2591    -  misc_feature   bom (fragment): basis of mobility region from pBR322
   2933..3030    +  promoter       cat promoter: promoter of the E. coli cat gene encoding chloramphenicol acetyltransferase
   3031..3687    +  CDS            cat: CAT_ECOLX - Experimental evidence at protein level: Swiss-Prot protein existence level 1. This enzyme is an effector of chloramphenicol resistance in bacteria. From Escherichia coli. This protein is used as a marker in many commonly used cloning vectors, such as pACYC184.
   3701..3760    +  terminator     his operon terminator: This putative transcriptin terminator from the E. coli his operon has a 2-bp deletion introduced during synthesis. Its efficiency has not been determined.
   3820..3849    -  terminator     T3Te terminator: phage T3 early transcription terminator
>Addgene plasmid #107243 | pSB3C5-proB-B0032-E0051 | addgene full sequence | sequence record 208610 | Addgene NGS Result
TACGTAATTAGTTAGTTAGCCCTTAGTGACTCGAATTCGCGGCCGCTTCTAGAGCACAGCTAACACCACG
TCGTCCCTATCTGCTGCCCTAGGTCTATGAGTGGTTGCTGGATAACTTTACGGGCATGCATAAGGCTCGT
AATATATATTCAGGGAGACCACAACGGTTTCCCTCTACAAATAATTTTGTTTAACTTTTACTAGAGTCAC
ACAGGAAAGTACTAGATGACCATGATTACGGATTCACTGGCCGTCGTTTTACAACGTCGTGACTGGGAAA
ACCCTGGCGTTACCCAACTTAATCGCCTTGCAGCACATCCCCCTTTCGCCAGCTGGCGTAATAGCGAAGA
GGCCCGCACCGATCGCCCTTCCCAACAGTTGCGCAGCCTGAATGGCGAATGGCGCGCGGGCGGCAGCGAA
GGCGGCGGCAGCGAACATCATCATCATCATCATGGCAGCGAACGTAAAGGAGAAGAACTTTTCACTGGAG
TTGTCCCAATTCTTGTTGAATTAGATGGTGATGTTAATGGGCACAAATTTTCTGTCAGTGGAGAGGGTGA
AGGTGATGCAACATACGGAAAACTTACCCTTAAATTTATTTGCACTACTGGAAAACTACCTGTTCCATGG
CCAACACTTGTCACTACCCTGACCTATGGTGTTCAATGCTTTGCGAGATACCCAGATCATATGAAACAGC
ATGACTTTTTCAAGAGTGCCATGCCCGAAGGTTATGTACAGGAAAGAACTATATTTTTCAAAGATGACGG
GAACTACAAGACACGTGCTGAAGTCAAGTTTGAAGGTGATACCCTTGTTAATAGAATCGAGTTAAAAGGT
ATTGATTTTAAAGAAGATGGAAACATTCTTGGACACAAATTGGAATACAACTATAACTCACACAATGTAT
ACATCATGGCAGACAAACAAAAGAATGGAATCAAAGTTAACTTCAAAATTAGACACAACATTGAAGATGG
AAGCGTTCAACTAGCAGACCATTATCAACAAAATACTCCAATTGGCGATGGCCCTGTCCTTTTACCAGAC
AACCATTACCTGTCCACACAATCTGCCCTTTCGAAAGATCCCAACGAAAAGAGAGACCACATGGTCCTTC
TTGAGTTTGTAACAGCTGCTGGGATTACACATGGCATGGATGAACTATACAAATAATAATACTAGTAGCG
GCCGCTGCAGGAGTCACTAAGGGTTAGTTAGTTAGATTAGCAGAAAGTCAAAAGCCTCCGACCGGAGGCT
TTTGACTAAAACTTCCCTTGGGGTTATCATTGGGGCTCACTCAAAGGCGGTAATCAGATAAAAAAAATCC
TTAGCTTTCGCTAAGGATGATTTCTGCTAGAGATGGAATAGACTGGATGGAGGCGGATAAAGTTGCAGGA
CCACTTCTGCGCTCGGCCCTTCCGGCTGGCTGGTTTATTGCTGATAAATCTGGAGCCGGTGAGCGTGGGT
CTCGCGGTATCATTGCAGCACTGGGGCCAGATGGTAAGCCCTCCCGTATCGTAGTTATCTACACGACGGG
GAGTCAGGCAACTATGGATGAACGAAATAGACAGATCGCTGAGATAGGTGCCTCACTGATTAAGCATTGG
TAACTGTCAGACCAAGTTTACTCATATATACTTTAGATTGATTTAAAACTTCATTTTTAATTTAAAAGGA
TCTAGGTGAAGATCCTTTTTGATAATCTCATGACCAAAATCCCTTAACGTGAGTTTTCGTTCCACTGAGC
GTCAGACCCCTTAATAAGATGATCTTCTTGAGATCGTTTTGGTCTGCGCGTAATCTCTTGCTCTGAAAAC
GAAAAAACCGCCTTGCAGGGCGGTTTTTCGAAGGTTCTCTGAGCTACCAACTCTTTGAACCGAGGTAACT
GGCTTGGAGGAGCGCAGTCACCAAAACTTGTCCTTTCAGTTTAGCCTTAACCGGCGCATGACTTCAAGAC
TAACTCCTCTAAATCAATTACCAGTGGCTGCTGCCAGTGGTGCTTTTGCATGTCTTTCCGGGTTGGACTC
AAGACGATAGTTACCGGATAAGGCGCAGCGGTCGGACTGAACGGGGGGTTCGTGCATACAGTCCAGCTTG
GAGCGAACTGCCTACCCGGAACTGAGTGCCAGGCGTGGAATGAGACAAACGCGGCCATAACAGCGGAATG
ACACCGGTAAACCGAAAGGCAGGAACAGGAGAGCGCACGAGGGAGCCGCCAGGGGGAAACGCCTGGTATC
TTTATAGTCCTGTCGGGTTTCGCCACCACTGATTTGAGCGTCAGATTTCGTGATGCTTGTCAGGGGGGCG
GAGCCTATGGAAAAACGGCTTTGCCGCGGCCCTCTCACTTCCCTGTTAAGTATCTTCCTGGCATCTTCCA
GGAAATCTCCGCCTCGTTCGTAAGCCATTTCCGCTCGCCGCAGTCGAACGACCGAGCGTAGCGAGTCAGT
GAGCGAGGAAGCGGAATATATCCTGTATCACATATTCTGCTGACGCACCGGTGCAGCCTTTTTTCTCCTG
CCACATGAAGCACTTCACTGACACCCTCATCAGTGCCAACATAGTAAGCCAGTATACACTCCGCTAGCGC
TGAGGTCTGCCTCGTGAAGAAGGTGTTGCTGACTCATACCAGGCCTGAATCGCCCCATCATCCAGCCAGA
AAGTGAGGGAGCCACGGTTGATGAGAGCTTTGTTGTAGGTGGACCAGTTGGTGATTTTGAACTTTTGCTT
TGCCACGGAACGGTCTGCGTTGTCGGGAAGATGCGTGATCTGATCCTTCAACTCAGCAAAAGTTCGATTT
ATTCAACAAAGCCACGTTGTGTCTCAAAATCTCTGATGTTACATTGCACAAGATAAAAATATATCATCAT
GAACAATAAAACTGTCTGCTTACATAAACAGTAATACAGGGGTGTTTACTAGAGGTTGATCGGGCACGTA
AGAGGTTCCAACTTTCACCATAATGAAATAAGATCACTACCGGGCGTATTTTTTGAGTTATCGAGATTTT
CAGGAGCTAAGGAAGCTAAAATGGAGAAAAAAATCACGGGATATACCACCGTTGATATATCCCAATGGCA
TCGTAAAGAACATTTTGAGGCATTTCAGTCAGTTGCTCAATGTACCTATAACCAGACCGTTCAGCTGGAT
ATTACGGCCTTTTTAAAGACCGTAAAGAAAAATAAGCACAAGTTTTATCCGGCCTTTATTCACATTCTTG
CCCGCCTGATGAACGCTCACCCGGAGTTTCGTATGGCCATGAAAGACGGTGAGCTGGTGATCTGGGATAG
TGTTCACCCTTGTTACACCGTTTTCCATGAGCAAACTGAAACGTTTTCGTCCCTCTGGAGTGAATACCAC
GACGATTTCCGGCAGTTTCTCCACATATATTCGCAAGATGTGGCGTGTTACGGTGAAAACCTGGCCTATT
TCCCTAAAGGGTTTATTGAGAATATGTTTTTTGTCTCAGCCAATCCCTGGGTGAGTTTCACCAGTTTTGA
TTTAAACGTGGCCAATATGGACAACTTCTTCGCCCCCGTTTTCACGATGGGCAAATATTATACGCAAGGC
GACAAGGTGCTGATGCCGCTGGCGATCCAGGTTCATCATGCCGTTTGTGATGGCTTCCATGTCGGCCGCA
TGCTTAATGAATTACAACAGTACTGTGATGAGTGGCAGGGCGGGGCGTAATAATACTAGCTCCGGCAAAA
AAACGGGCAAGGTGTCACCACCCTGCCCTTTTTCTTTAAAACCGAAAAGATTACTTCGCGTTTGCCACCT
GACGTCTAAGAAAAGGAATATTCAGCAATTTGCCCGTGCCGAAGAAAGGCCCACCCGTGAAGGTGAGCCA
GTGAGTTGATTGC
